Addgene plasmid #65879: psicheck_300_400_CA_repeat
Purpose: Luciferase assay vector, assessing regulation of 300-400 nucleotide CA repeats
Depositing lab: Thomas Tuschl. Depositing organization: Rockefeller University.
Backbone
  Vector backbone: psiCHECK-2
  Backbone manufacturer: Promega, modified by the Tuschl lab
  Backbone size w/o insert (bp): 6249
  Modifications to backbone: DEST-LR: includes LR clonase sites to introduce insert
  Vector type: Mammalian Expression
Growth in bacteria
  Bacterial resistance: Ampicillin, 100 μg/mL
  Growth temperature: 37°C
  Growth strain: DH5alpha
  Copy number: Unknown
Gene/Insert
  Gene/Insert name: CA repeats 300-400 nucleotides in length
  Insert size (bp): 350
  Cloning method: Gateway Cloning
  Sequencing primers: 5′ T7 EEV7
Terms and licenses: Academic/Nonprofit Terms; Industry Terms: Not Available to Industry
Depositor comments: LR recombinase reaction from Addgene plasmid 65870
How to cite: psicheck_300_400_CA_repeat was a gift from Thomas Tuschl (Addgene plasmid # 65879 ; http://n2t.net/addgene:65879 ; RRID:Addgene_65879)
