[The description below was written by a language model from this plasmid's Addgene catalogue record.]
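Description:
psicheck_300_400_CA_repeat is a mammalian expression reporter plasmid built on psiCHECK-2, a commercial dual-luciferase backbone that the depositing laboratory converted into a Gateway destination vector by adding LR clonase recombination sites. The unmodified-insert backbone is recorded as about 6.2 kb. It is propagated in E. coli under ampicillin selection; the copy number is listed as unknown, and no feature table accompanies the record, so the origin of replication, promoters and polyadenylation signals are not itemised here.

The insert is a stretch of CA dinucleotide repeats of 300 to 400 nucleotides (recorded as roughly 350 bp), transferred by an LR recombination reaction from a corresponding entry clone. In the standard psiCHECK-2 design, test sequences are placed downstream of the Renilla luciferase coding region so that they become part of that reporter's 3′ untranslated region, while a separately expressed firefly luciferase on the same plasmid acts as an internal normalisation control. The record does not explicitly state where the Gateway cassette sits in this modified version, though the stated purpose is consistent with that arrangement.

The construct is intended for luciferase assays in transfected mammalian cells that assess whether long CA repeat tracts exert a regulatory effect on reporter expression. In the usual dual-luciferase readout, this would be measured as a change in the ratio of the two luciferase signals relative to control constructs. The record does not name a particular factor or pathway through which such regulation would act.
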