>Addgene plasmid #65879 | psicheck_300_400_CA_repeat | addgene partial sequence | sequence record 117742 | SV40pro-F2 5'-CCCCATGGCTGACTAATTTTT-3'
TTCCAGAAGTAGTGAGGAGGCTTTTTTGGAGGCCTAGGCTTTTGCAAAAAGCTTGATTCTTCTGACACAA
CAGTCTCGAACTTAAGCTGCAGAAGTTGGTCGTGAGGCACTGGGCAGGTAAGTATCAAGGTTACAAGACA
GGTTTAAGGAGACCAATAGAAACTGGGCTTGTCGAGACAGAGAAGACTCTTGCGTTTCTGATAGGCACCT
ATTGGTCTTACTGACATCCACTTTGCCTTTCTCTCCACAGGTGTCCACTCCCAGTTCAATTACAGCTCTT
AAGGCTAGAGTACTTAATACGACTCACTATAGGCTAGCCACCATGGCTTCCAAGGTGTACGACCCCGAGC
AACGCAAACGCATGATCACTGGGCCTCAGTGGTGGGCTCGCTGCAAGCAAATGAACGTGCTGGACTCCTT
CATCAACTACTATGATTCCGAGAAGCACGCCGAGAACGCCGTGATTTTTCTGCATGGTAACGCTGCCTCC
AGCTACCTGTGGAGGCACGTCGTGCCTCACATCGAGCCCGTGGCTAGATGCATCATCCCTGATCTGATCG
GAATGGGTAAGTCCGGCAAGAGCGGGAATGGCTCATATCGCCTCCTGGATCACTACAAGTACCTCACCGC
TTGGTTCGAGCTGCTGAACCTTCCAAAGAAAATCATCTTTGTGGGCCACGACTGGGGGGCTTGTCTGGCC
TTTCACTACTCCTACGAGCACCAAGACAAGATCAAGGCCATCGTCCATGCTGAGAGTGTCGTGGACGTGA
TCGAG
