>Addgene plasmid #65879 | psicheck_300_400_CA_repeat | addgene partial sequence | sequence record 117743 | psiCHECK2-R 5'-CGAGGTCCGAAGACTCATTT-3'
TAAAGATATTTTATTGCGGCCAGCGGCCGCTCTAGGTTTAAACCAACCACTTTGTACAAGAAAGCTGGGT
GGGATATCTGCAGAATTCAGGGTGCCGTGTGTGTGTGTGTGTGTGGTGCCGTGTGTGTGTGTGTGTGTGG
TGCCGTGTGTGTGTGTGTGTGTGGTGCCGTGTGTGTGTGTGTGTGTGGTGCCGTGTGTGTGTGTGTGTGT
GGTGCCGTGTGTGTGTGTGTGTGTGGTGCCGTGTGTGTGTGTGTGTGTGGTGCCGTGTGTGTGTGTGTGT
GTGGTGCCGTGTGTGTGTGTGTGTGTGGTGCCGTGTGTGTGTGTGTGTGTGGTGCCGTGTGTGTGTGTGT
GTGTGGTGCCNTGTGTGTGTGTGTGTGTGGTGCCGTGTGTGTGTGTGTGTGCCTGAATTCCAACACACTG
AAGCCTGCTTTTTTGTACAAACTTG
